Addgene plasmid #195975: pAF018 p3E-2A-mCerulean-CAAX
Purpose: Gateway p3E 2A fluorophore
Depositing lab: Christian Mosimann. Depositing organization: University of Zurich. Publication: Cre/lox-controlled spatiotemporal perturbation of FGF signaling in zebrafish. Kirchgeorg L, Felker A, van Oostrom M, Chiavacci E, Mosimann C. Dev Dyn. 2018 Oct;247(10):1146-1159. doi: 10.1002/dvdy.24668. PubMed 30194800.
Backbone
  Vector backbone: p3E
  Vector type: Other
Growth in bacteria
  Bacterial resistance: Kanamycin, 50 μg/mL
  Growth temperature: 37°C
  Growth strain: DH5alpha
  Copy number: High Copy
Gene/Insert
  Gene/Insert name: 2A-mCerulean-CAAX (membrane)
  Species: Other
  Cloning method: Restriction Enzyme; 5′ cloning site Unknown (unknown if destroyed)
Terms and licenses: Academic/Nonprofit Terms; Industry Terms: Not Available to Industry
Depositor comments: Please visit https://www.biorxiv.org/content/10.1101/2022.12.13.520107v1.article-info for bioRxiv preprint.
How to cite: pAF018 p3E-2A-mCerulean-CAAX was a gift from Christian Mosimann (Addgene plasmid # 195975 ; http://n2t.net/addgene:195975 ; RRID:Addgene_195975)
