[The description below was written by a language model from this plasmid's Addgene catalogue record and pLannotate feature annotations shown in this document.]
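Description:
pAF018 p3E-2A-mCerulean-CAAX is a small (about 3.8 kb) Gateway 3′ entry clone built on a p3E backbone, intended as the third module in multisite Gateway assembly of expression constructs. It is propagated in E. coli through a high-copy ColE1/pUC-type origin and selected with kanamycin via the aph(3′)-Ia resistance gene. rrnB T1 and T2 terminators, along with short lacI and lacZα remnants, are backbone elements that play no role in the payload.

The insert sits between Gateway recombination sites. The automated annotation calls these attR2 on one side and an attB3 core overlapping an attL-type fragment on the other, which fits the attR2/attL3 arrangement expected of a 3′ entry vector, although the annotation tool labels the latter as an attL1 fragment. The cassette has no promoter of its own. It begins with a porcine teschovirus P2A peptide, followed by the cyan fluorescent protein mCerulean fused at its C-terminus to a short H-Ras fragment that supplies the CAAX prenylation motif and targets the fluorophore to the membrane.

An SV40 polyadenylation signal lies downstream, though it is annotated on the opposite strand to the coding sequence, as are two T7 promoters. The record therefore does not clearly establish that the SV40 signal terminates this transcript.

After LR recombination with a 5′ promoter entry clone and a middle entry clone carrying an open reading frame without a stop codon, the 2A sequence causes ribosomal skipping. The gene of interest and membrane-bound mCerulean are then made as separate proteins from one transcript, so expressing cells are marked without a fusion tag. The associated publication concerns Cre/lox-controlled perturbation of FGF signaling in zebrafish, which suggests use in building zebrafish transgenes.
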