Features (pLannotate 1.2.2; 15 found; start..end, strand, type, name):
     61..184     -  protein_bind   attR2: mutant version of attR; recombination site for the Gateway® LR reaction LR Clonase™
    196..252     +  CDS            P2A: 2A peptide from porcine teschovirus-1 polyprotein Eukaryotic ribosomes fail to insert a peptide bond between the Gly and Pro residues, yielding separate polypeptides.
    262..978     +  CDS            mCerulean: mCerulean is a basic (constitutively fluorescent) cyan fluorescent protein published in 2005, derived from Aequorea victoria. It is reported to be a very rapidly-maturing monomer.
    988..1050    +  CDS            H-Ras (fragment): human small GTPase proto-oncoprotein
   1087..1105    -  promoter       T7 promoter: promoter for bacteriophage T7 RNA polymerase
   1110..1244    -  polyA_signal   SV40 poly(A) signal: SV40 polyadenylation signal
   1363..1383    -  protein_bind   attB3: mutant version of attB; core recombination site for the Gateway® BP reaction BP Clonase™
   1374..1459    -  protein_bind   attL1 (fragment): mutant version of attL; recombination site for the Gateway® LR reaction LR Clonase™
   1491..1509    -  promoter       T7 promoter: promoter for bacteriophage T7 RNA polymerase
   1643..2452    +  CDS            KanR: aminoglycoside phosphotransferase; aph(3')-Ia; confers resistance to kanamycin in bacteria or G418 (Geneticin®) in eukaryotes
   2599..3187    +  rep_origin     ori: high-copy-number ColE1/pMB1/pBR322/pUC origin of replication
   3370..3462    +  CDS            lacI (fragment): lac repressor; lacI; The lac repressor binds to the lac operator to inhibit transcription in E. coli. This inhibition can be relieved by adding lactose or isopropyl-β-D-thiogalactopyranoside (IPTG).
   3517..3544    -  terminator     rrnB T2 terminator: transcription terminator T2 from the E. coli rrnB gene
   3676..3719    +  terminator     rrnB T1 terminator: Escherichia coli rrnB; transcription terminator T1 from the E. coli rrnB gene
   3766..17      -  CDS            lacZα (fragment) (across the origin): LacZα fragment of β-galactosidase; lacZ fragment
>Addgene plasmid #195975 | pAF018 p3E-2A-mCerulean-CAAX | addgene full sequence | sequence record 385226 | Addgene NGS Result
GTAAAACGACGGCCAGTCTTAAAATTCTACAGGTCACTAATACCATCTAAGTAGTTGGTTCATAGTGACT
GCATATGTTGTGTTTTACAGTATTATGTAGTCTGTTTTTTATGCAAAATCTAATTTAATATATTGATATT
TATATCATTTTACGTTTCTCGTTCAACTTTCTTGTACAAAGTGGGGGGATCTGGAGCCACGAACTTCTCT
CTGTTAAAGCAAGCAGGAGACGTGGAAGAAAACCCCGGTCCTAGGGATCCCATGGTGAGCAAGGGCGAGG
AGCTGTTCACCGGGGTGGTGCCCATCCTGGTCGAGCTGGACGGCGACGTAAACGGCCACAAGTTCAGCGT
GTCCGGCGAGGGCGAGGGCGATGCCACCTACGGCAAGCTGACCCTGAAGTTCATCTGCACCACCGGCAAG
CTGCCCGTGCCCTGGCCCACCCTCGTGACCACCCTGACCTGGGGCGTGCAGTGCTTCGCCCGCTACCCCG
ACCACATGAAGCAGCACGACTTCTTCAAGTCCGCCATGCCCGAAGGCTACGTCCAGGAGCGCACCATCTT
CTTCAAGGACGACGGCAACTACAAGACCCGCGCCGAGGTGAAGTTCGAGGGCGACACCCTGGTGAACCGC
ATCGAGCTGAAGGGCATCGACTTCAAGGAGGACGGCAACATCCTGGGGCACAAGCTGGAGTACAACGCCA
TCAGCGACAACGTCTATATCACCGCCGACAAGCAGAAGAACGGCATCAAGGCCAACTTCAAGATCCGCCA
CAACATCGAGGACGGCAGCGTGCAGCTCGCCGACCACTACCAGCAGAACACCCCCATCGGCGACGGCCCC
GTGCTGCTGCCCGACAACCACTACCTGAGCACCCAGTCCAAGCTGAGCAAAGACCCCAACGAGAAGCGCG
ATCACATGGTCCTGCTGGAGTTCGTGACCGCCGCCGGGATCACTCTCGGCATGGACGAGCTGTACAAGGG
GCGCGCCAAGCTGAACCCTCCTGATGAGAGTGGCCCCGGCTGCATGAGCTGCAAGTGTGTGCTCTCCTGA
GAATTCAAGGCCTCTCGAGCCTCTAGATTCTGCAGCCCTATAGTGAGTCGTATTACGTAGATCCAGACAT
GATAAGATACATTGATGAGTTTGGACAAACCACAACTAGAATGCAGTGAAAAAAATGCTTTATTTGTGAA
ATTTGTGATGCTATTGCTTTATTTGTAACCATTATAAGCTGCAATAAACAAGTTAACAACAACAATTGCA
TTCATTTTATGTTTCAGGTTCAGGGGGAGGTGTGGGAGGTTTTTTAATTCGCGGCCGCGGCGCCAATGCA
TTGGGCCCGGTACCGATCCACCGGATCTTGACCAACTTTATTATACAAAGTTGGCATTATAAAAAAGCAT
TGCTTATCAATTTGTTGCAACGAACAGGTCACTATCAGTCAAAATAAAATCATTATTTGGAGCTCCATGG
TAGCGTTAACGCGGCCATCCCCTATAGTGAGTCGTATTACATGGTCATAGCTGTTTCCTGGCAGCTCTGG
CCCGTGTCTCAAAATCTCTGATGTTACATTGCACAAGATAAAAATATATCATCATGAACAATAAAACTGT
CTGCTTACATAAACAGTAATACAAGGGGTGTTATGAGCCATATTCAACGGGAAACGTCGAGGCCGCGATT
AAATTCCAACATGGATGCTGATTTATATGGGTATAAATGGGCTCGCGATAATGTCGGGCAATCAGGTGCG
ACAATCTATCGCTTGTATGGGAAGCCCGATGCGCCAGAGTTGTTTCTGAAACATGGCAAAGGTAGCGTTG
CCAATGATGTTACAGATGAGATGGTCAGACTAAACTGGCTGACGGAATTTATGCCTCTTCCGACCATCAA
GCATTTTATCCGTACTCCTGATGATGCATGGTTACTCACCACTGCGATCCCCGGAAAAACAGCATTCCAG
GTATTAGAAGAATATCCTGATTCAGGTGAAAATATTGTTGATGCGCTGGCAGTGTTCCTGCGCCGGTTGC
ATTCGATTCCTGTTTGTAATTGTCCTTTTAACAGCGATCGCGTATTTCGTCTCGCTCAGGCGCAATCACG
AATGAATAACGGTTTGGTTGATGCGAGTGATTTTGATGACGAGCGTAATGGCTGGCCTGTTGAACAAGTC
TGGAAAGAAATGCATAAACTTTTGCCATTCTCACCGGATTCAGTCGTCACTCATGGTGATTTCTCACTTG
ATAACCTTATTTTTGACGAGGGGAAATTAATAGGTTGTATTGATGTTGGACGAGTCGGAATCGCAGACCG
ATACCAGGATCTTGCCATCCTATGGAACTGCCTCGGTGAGTTTTCTCCTTCATTACAGAAACGGCTTTTT
CAAAAATATGGTATTGATAATCCTGATATGAATAAATTGCAGTTTCATTTGATGCTCGATGAGTTTTTCT
AATCAGAATTGGTTAATTGGTTGTAACACTGGCAGAGCATTACGCTGACTTGACGGGACGGCGCAAGCTC
ATGACCAAAATCCCTTAACGTGAGTTACGCGTCGTTCCACTGAGCGTCAGACCCCGTAGAAAAGATCAAA
GGATCTTCTTGAGATCCTTTTTTTCTGCGCGTAATCTGCTGCTTGCAAACAAAAAAACCACCGCTACCAG
CGGTGGTTTGTTTGCCGGATCAAGAGCTACCAACTCTTTTTCCGAAGGTAACTGGCTTCAGCAGAGCGCA
GATACCAAATACTGTTCTTCTAGTGTAGCCGTAGTTAGGCCACCACTTCAAGAACTCTGTAGCACCGCCT
ACATACCTCGCTCTGCTAATCCTGTTACCAGTGGCTGCTGCCAGTGGCGATAAGTCGTGTCTTACCGGGT
TGGACTCAAGACGATAGTTACCGGATAAGGCGCAGCGGTCGGGCTGAACGGGGGGTTCGTGCACACAGCC
CAGCTTGGAGCGAACGACCTACACCGAACTGAGATACCTACAGCGTGAGCTATGAGAAAGCGCCACGCTT
CCCGAAGGGAGAAAGGCGGACAGGTATCCGGTAAGCGGCAGGGTCGGAACAGGAGAGCGCACGAGGGAGC
TTCCAGGGGGAAACGCCTGGTATCTTTATAGTCCTGTCGGGTTTCGCCACCTCTGACTTGAGCGTCGATT
TTTGTGATGCTCGTCAGGGGGGCGGAGCCTATGGAAAAACGCCAGCAACGCGGCCTTTTTACGGTTCCTG
GCCTTTTGCTGGCCTTTTGCTCACATGTTCTTTCCTGCGTTATCCCCTGATTCTGTGGATAACCGTATTA
CCGCCTTTGAGTGAGCTGATACCGCTCGCCGCAGCCGAACGACCGAGCGCAGCGAGTCAGTGAGCGAGGA
AGCGGAAGAGCGCCCAATACGCAAACCGCCTCTCCCCGCGCGTTGGCCGATTCATTAATGCAGCTGGCAC
GACAGGTTTCCCGACTGGAAAGCGGGCAGTGAGCGCAACGCAATTAATACGCGTACCGCTAGCCAGGAAG
AGTTTGTAGAAACGCAAAAAGGCCATCCGTCAGGATGGCCTTCTGCTTAGTTTGATGCCTGGCAGTTTAT
GGCGGGCGTCCTGCCCGCCACCCTCCGGGCCGTTGCTTCACAACGTTCAAATCCGCTCCCGGCGGATTTG
TCCTACTCAGGAGAGCGTTCACCGACAAACAACAGATAAAACGAAAGGCCCAGTCTTCCGACTGAGCCTT
TCGTTTTATTTGATGCCTGGCAGTTCCCTACTCTCGCGTTAACGCTAGCATGGATGTTTTCCCAGTCACG
ACGTT
